>Addgene plasmid #126246 | pGWB14-LYX028 | addgene full sequence | sequence record 246469 | Addgene NGS Result
TCGGTCTTGCCTTGCTCGTCGGTGATGTACTTCACCAGCTCCGCGAAGTCGCTCTTCTTGATGGAGCGCA
TGGGGACGTGCTTGGCAATCACGCGCACCCCCCGGCCGTTTTAGCGGCTAAAAAAGTCATGGCTCTGCCC
TCGGGCGGACCACGCCCATCATGACCTTGCCAAGCTCGTCCTGCTTCTCTTCGATCTTCGCCAGCAGGGC
GAGGATCGTGGCATCACCGAACCGCGCCGTGCGCGGGTCGTCGGTGAGCCAGAGTTTCAGCAGGCCGCCC
AGGCGGCCCAGGTCGCCATTGATGCGGGCCAGCTCGCGGACGTGCTCATAGTCCACGACGCCCGTGATTT
TGTAGCCCTGGCCGACGGCCAGCAGGTAGGCCGACAGGCTCATGCCGGCCGCCGCCGCCTTTTCCTCAAT
CGCTCTTCGTTCGTCTGGAAGGCAGTACACCTTGATAGGTGGGCTGCCCTTCCTGGTTGGCTTGGTTTCA
TCAGCCATCCGCTTGCCCTCATCTGTTACGCCGGCGGTAGCCGGCCAGCCTCGCAGAGCAGGATTCCCGT
TGAGCACCGCCAGGTGCGAATAAGGGACAGTGAAGAAGGAACACCCGCTCGCGGGTGGGCCTACTTCACC
TATCCTGCCCGGCTGACGCCGTTGGATACACCAAGGAAAGTCTACACGAACCCTTTGGCAAAATCCTGTA
TATCGTGCGAAAAAGGATGGATATACCGAAAAAATCGCTATAATGACCCCGAAGCAGGGTTATGCAGCGG
AAAAGCGCCACGCTTCCCGAAGGGAGAAAGGCGGACAGGTATCCGGTAAGCGGCAGGGTCGGAACAGGAG
AGCGCACGAGGGAGCTTCCAGGGGGAAACGCCTGGTATCTTTATAGTCCTGTCGGGTTTCGCCACCTCTG
ACTTGAGCGTCGATTTTTGTGATGCTCGTCAGGGGGGCGGAGCCTATGGAAAAACGCCAGCAACGCGGCC
TTTTTACGGTTCCTGGCCTTTTGCTGGCCTTTTGCTCACATGTTCTTTCCTGCGTTATCCCCTGATTCTG
TGGATAACCGTATTACCGCCTTTGAGTGAGCTGATACCGCTCGCCGCAGCCGAACGACCGAGCGCAGCGA
GTCAGTGAGCGAGGAAGCGGAAGAGCGCCAGAAGGCCGCCAGAGAGGCCGAGCGCGGCCGTGAGGCTTGG
ACGCTAGGGCAGGGCATGAAAAAGCCCGTAGCGGGCTGCTACGGGCGTCTGACGCGGTGGAAAGGGGGAG
GGGATGTTGTCTACATGGCTCTGCTGTAGTGAGTGGGTTGCGCTCCGGCAGCGGTCCTGATCAATCGTCA
CCCTTTCTCGGTCCTTCAACGTTCCTGACAACGAGCCTCCTTTTCGCCAATCCATCGACAATCACCGCGA
GTCCCTGCTCGAACGCTGCGTCCGGACCGGCTTCGTCGAAGGCGTCTATCGCGGCCCGCAACAGCGGCGA
GAGCGGAGCCTGTTCAACGGTGCCGCCGCGCTCGCCGGCATCGCTGTCGCCGGCCTGCTCCTCAAGCACG
GCCCCAACAGTGAAGTAGCTGATTGTCATCAGCGCATTGACGGCGTCCCCGGCCGAAAAACCCGCCTCGC
AGAGGAAGCGAAGCTGCGCGTCGGCCGTTTCCATCTGCGGTGCGCCCGGTCGCGTGCCGGCATGGATGCG
CGCGCCATCGCGGTAGGCGAGCAGCGCCTGCCTGAAGCTGCGGGCATTCCCGATCAGAAATGAGCGCCAG
TCGTCGTCGGCTCTCGGCACCGAATGCGTATGATTCTCCGCCAGCATGGCTTCGGCCAGTGCGTCGAGCA
GCGCCCGCTTGTTCCTGAAGTGCCAGTAAAGCGCCGGCTGCTGAACCCCCAACCGTTCCGCCAGTTTGCG
TGTCGTCAGACCGTCTACGCCGACCTCGTTCAACAGGTCCAGGGCGGCACGGATCACTGTATTCGGCTGC
AACTTTGTCATGCTTGACACTTTATCACTGATAAACATAATATGTCCACCAACTTATCAGTGATAAAGAA
TCCGCGCGTTCAATCGGACCAGCGGAGGCTGGTCCGGAGGCCAGACGTGAAACCCAACATACCCCTGATC
GTAATTCTGAGCACTGTCGCGCTCGACGCTGTCGGCATCGGCCTGATTATGCCGGTGCTGCCGGGCCTCC
TGCGCGATCTGGTTCACTCGAACGACGTCACCGCCCACTATGGCATTCTGCTGGCGCTGTATGCGTTGGT
GCAATTTGCCTGCGCACCTGTGCTGGGCGCGCTGTCGGATCGTTTCGGGCGGCGGCCAATCTTGCTCGTC
TCGCTGGCCGGCGCCAGATCTGGGGAACCCTGTGGTTGGCATGCACATACAAATGGACGAACGGATAAAC
CTTTTCACGCCCTTTTAAATATCCGATTATTCTAATAAACGCTCTTTTCTCTTAGGTTTACCCGCCAATA
TATCCTGTCAAACACTGATAGTTTAAACGTTGCGATTAAGAATTCGAGCTCGGTACCCCCCTACTCCAAA
AATGTCAAAGATACAGTCTCAGAAGACCAAAGGGCTATTGAGACTTTTCAACAAAGGGTAATTTCGGGAA
ACCTCCTCGGATTCCATTGCCCAGCTATCTGTCACTTCATCGAAAGGACAGTAGAAAAGGAAGGTGGCTC
CTACAAATGCCATCATTGCGATAAAGGAAAGGCTATCATTCAAGATGCCTCTGCCGACAGTGGTCCCAAA
GATGGACCCCCACCCACGAGGAGCATCGTGGAAAAAGAAGACGTTCCAACCACGTCTTCAAAGCAAGTGG
ATTGATGTGACATCTCCACTGACGTAAGGGATGACGCACAATCCCACTATCCTTCGCAAGACCCTTCCTC
TATATAAGGAAGTTCATTTCATTTGGAGAGGACAGCCCAAGCTTCGACTCTAGAGGATCCCCTTAAATCG
ATATGGAACGAGCTATACAAGGAAACGACGCTAGGGAACAAGCTAACAGTGAACGTTGGGATGGAGGATC
AGGAGGTACCACTTCTCCCTTCAAACTTCCTGACGAAAGTCCGAGTTGGACTGAGTGGCGGCTACATAAC
GATGAGACGAATTCGAATCAAGATAATCCCCTTGGTTTCAAGGAAAGCTGGGGTTTCGGGAAAGTTGTAT
TTAAGAGATATCTCAGATACGACAGGACGGAAGCTTCACTGCACAGAGTCCTTGGATCTTGGACGGGAGA
TTCGGTTAACTATGCAGCATCTCGATTTTTCGGTTTCGACCAGATCGGATGTACCTATAGTATTCGGTTT
CGAGGAGTTAGTATCACCGTTTCTGGAGGGTCTCGAACTCTTCAGCATCTCTGTGAGATGGCAATTCGGT
CTAAGCAAGAACTGCTACAGCTTGCCCCAATCGAAGTGGAAAGTAATGTATCAAGAGGATGCCCTGAAGG
TACTCAAACCTTCGAAAAAGAAAGCGAGTAAGTCGAGGGCGAGCTCGAATTCGGTACGCTGAAATCACCA
GTCTCTCTCTACAAATCTATCTCTCTCTATTTTCTCCATAAATAATGTGTGAGTAGTTTCCCGATAAGGG
AAATTAGGGTTCTTATAGGGTTTCGCTCATGTGTTGAGCATATAAGAAACCCTTAGTATGTATTTGTATT
TGTAAAATACTTCTATCAATAAAATTTCTAATTCCTAAAACCAAAATCCAGTACTAAAATCCAGATCTCC
CTGCAGGTCCCCAGATTAGCCTTTTCAATTTCAGAAAGAATGCTAACCCACAGATGGTTAGAGAGGCTTA
CGCAGCAGGTCTCATCAAGACGATCTACCCGAGCAATAATCTCCAGGAAATCAAATACCTTCCCAAGAAG
GTTAAAGATGCAGTCAAAAGATTCAGGACTAACTGCATCAAGAACACAGAGAAAGATATATTTCTCAAGA
TCAGAAGTACTATTCCAGTATGGACGATTCAAGGCTTGCTTCACAAACCAAGGCAAGTAATAGAGATTGG
AGTCTCTAAAAAGGTAGTTCCCACTGAATCAAAGGCCATGGAGTCAAAGATTCAAATAGAGGACCTAACA
GAACTCGCCGTAAAGACTGGCGAACAGTTCATACAGAGTCTCTTACGACTCAATGACAAGAAGAAAATCT
TCGTCAACATGGTGGAGCACGACACACTTGTCTACTCCAAAAATATCAAAGATACAGTCTCAGAAGACCA
AAGGGCAATTGAGACTTTTCAACAAAGGGTAATATCCGGAAACCTCCTCGGATTCCATTGCCCAGCTATC
TGTCACTTTATTGTGAAGATAGTGGAAAAGGAAGGTGGCTCCTACAAATGCCATCATTGCGATAAAGGAA
AGGCCATCGTTGAAGATGCCTCTGCCGACAGTGGTCCCAAAGATGGACCCCCACCCACGAGGAGCATCGT
GGAAAAAGAAGACGTTCCAACCACGTCTTCAAAGCAAGTGGATTGATGTGATATCTCCACTGACGTAAGG
GATGACGCACAATCCCACTATCCTTCGCAAGACCCTTCCTCTATATAAGGAAGTTCATTTCATTTGGAGA
GAACACGGGGGACAAGTTTGTACAAAAAAGCAGGCTCCACCACTAGTATGCAGAATTGGGGATGCTCTCT
TTATGGCATCTTAGAACGAATTAATCATGCTGGTTTAATGTGCCAAGATCTTCCAATAGCTTTTTCTGTC
ATGGTTTTATTGGGAGATTGTCTGGTCTCCGATTTACACCTTGCAGCTGTTCCAACAGATTCTGCTGAAA
TAATTTTGAAAATACTTAGGCCTGAGTCTCATCCTGAATTAGCTTATTCATATCTGTTCTGCCTTTCAGC
ACCTTCTATGAGTTAATTCTACACGTTTTATGTCATGTCACTCGATTGAAATCTGATTTTCAGGATTGCT
TTATCTTGTCATAAGTCGTAACTAATCTGCTCTTTCGTTTCCCTTTCTGGGAGGGATATTAAATTTTTTT
TTGTCAAGTCCGGATTATTGTAATCTCTGGACCTCTACCTATTTAACGGCATAAATACATGTATTTCTAT
CATCATCAAAGCGTTAAAAATCTTTTGTTCTTTGCTCGTCTCTGCTTTCTTACGTTTCTCTCAAGGTCAT
TGGAGCTAATGATGAGTGTTTGTCTTTCAGGTTCTTTATGATTCAGCCTTGATTAAGAGAATGCAGATCT
TAATCTGTTGGTAGTTGGGATTGACTTTCCTTGATGAGTATGTCAATTTATCGGATTGAAGGCTGCAATT
GATTTTGACGTTAACCACCCAAATATATCGTATGGATGACAGTGGGCATCGTGATAACGGAAGGCATAAA
CCGCCTCAGGGTCAGTGGTTGATGCAGCATCAGCCATCAATGAAGCAGATAATGGCAATCATGGCAGAAA
GAGATGCCGCCATACAAGAGCGGAATCTGGCCCTTTCTGAAAAAAAGGCTGCCTTGGCAGAGCGTGACAT
GGCTATCCTTCAGAGGGATTCAGCAATAGCAGAACGAAATAATGCAATCATGGAACGGGATAACGCCATT
GCTACTCTTCAGTATCGGGAAAGCTCGATAAGTGGTGGTGGTCAGATTGCCCGTGGAGTGGTAAAACACA
TGCACCATCCTCAACATGTACATGTACATAATCAGCCACATATGGGAGAACCTACATATAACCCGAGAGG
CATGCACGTGAATGAATCCATACCGGTTTCTCCTGTTGCACCGGAGCCCACAAAGCCCCGTCGGAACAAA
AGAGCTAAGGAGCCAAAGGCAATGACGGGTTCCAAGAAGACTCCAAAAGCATCAAAGAAAGTAAAAAGGG
AAACTGAAGATCTTAACCAAACGACATTTGGCAAATCACAAGAGTGGAAGGGTGTACAAGAGATGGGTGA
TGCAAGTGATGACCTTAATAGGCAATTAGCTGGGTCAAAACCCGATTGGAAGGATCAGGACCTGGGACTA
AACCAAGTCGCGTTTGATGAAACAACAATGCCAGTCCCGGTTTGTTCTTGCACCGGAGTTTTAAGACCTT
GCTATAAGTGGGGAAACGGAGGTTGGCAGTCCTCGTGTTGCACGACCAATTTGTCGATGTATCCACTACC
AGCCGTTCCTAACAAGCGACATGCCAGAATTGGTGGTCGGAAAATGAGTGGTAGTGCGTTCACCAAGCTG
CTTAGTCGTCTGGCTGCAGAAGGCCATGACCTATCAAATCCAGTTGATCTCAAGAACCACTGGGCAAAGC
ATGGTACAAACCGCTACATCACCATCAAACCCGGGGACCCAGCTTTCTTGTACAAAGTGGTTGATAACAG
CGGGTTAATTAACATCTTTTACCCATACGATGTTCCTGACTATGCGGGCTATCCCTATGACGTCCCGGAC
TATGCAGGATCCTATCCATATGACGTTCCAGATTACGCTGCTCAGTGCAGCGCTTAGAGCTCGAATTTCC
CCGATCGTTCAAACATTTGGCAATAAAGTTTCTTAAGATTGAATCCTGTTGCCGGTCTTGCGATGATTAT
CATATAATTTCTGTTGAATTACGTTAAGCATGTAATAATTAACATGTAATGCATGACGTTATTTATGAGA
TGGGTTTTTATGATTAGAGTCCCGCAATTATACATTTAATACGCGATAGAAAACAAAATATAGCGCGCAA
ACTAGGATAAATTATCGCGCGCGGTGTCATCTATGTTACTAGATCGGGAATTAGCTTCATCAACGCAAGA
CATGCGCACGACCGTCTGACAGGAGAGGAATTTCCGACGAGCACAGAAAGGACTTGCTCTTGGACGTAGG
CCTATTTCTCAGGCACATGTATCAAGTGTTCGGACGTGGGTTTTCGATGGTGTATCAGCCGCCGCCAACT
GGGAGATGAGGAGGCTTTCTTGGGGGGCAGTCAGCAGTTCATTTCACAAGACAGAGGAACTTGTAAGGAG
ATGCACTGATTTATCTTGGCGCAAACCAGCAGGACGAATTAGTGGGAATAGCCCGCGAATATCTAAGTTA
TGCCTGTCGGCATGAGCAGAAACTTCCAATTCGAAACAGTTTGGAGAGGTTGTTTTTGGGCATACCTTTT
GTTAGTCAGCCTCTCGATTGCTCATCGTCATTACACAGTACCGAAGTTTGATCGATCTAGTAACATAGAT
GACACCGCGCGCGATAATTTATCCTAGTTTGCGCGCTATATTTTGTTTTCTATCGCGTATTAAATGTATA
ATTGCGGGACTCTAATCATAAAAACCCATCTCATAAATAACGTCATGCATTACATGTTAATTATTACATG
CTTAACGTAATTCAACAGAAATTATATGATAATCATCGCAAGACCGGCAACAGGATTCAATCTTAAGAAA
CTTTATTGCCAAATGTTTGAACGATCTGCTTCGACGCACTCCTTCTTTACTCCACCATCTCGTCCTTATT
GAAAACGTGGGTAGCACCAAAACGAATCAAGTCGCTGGAACTGAAGTTACCAATCACGCTGGATGATTTG
CCAGTTGGATTAATCTTGCCTTTCCCCGCATGAATAATATTGATGAATGCATGCGTGAGGGGTATTTCGA
TTTTGGCAATAGCTGCAATTGCCGCGACATCCTCCAACGAGCATAATTCTTCAGAAAAATAGCGATGTTC
CATGTTGTCAGGGCATGCATGATGCACGTTATGAGGTGACGGTGCTAGGCAGTATTCCCTCAAAGTTTCA
TAGTCAGTATCATATTCATCATTGCATTCCTGCAAGAGAGAATTGAGACGCAATCCACACGCTGCGGCAA
CCTTCCGGCGTTCGTGGTCTATTTGCTCTTGGACGTTGCAAACGTAAGTGTTGGATCCCGGTCGGCATCT
ACTCTATTCCTTTGCCCTCGGACGAGTGCTGGGGCGTCGGTTTCCACTATCGGCGAGTACTTCTACACAG
CCATCGGTCCAGACGGCCGCGCTTCTGCGGGCGATTTGTGTACGCCCGACAGTCCCGGCTCCGGATCGGA
CGATTGCGTCGCATCGACCCTGCGCCCAAGCTGCATCATCGAAATTGCCGTCAACCAAGCTCTGATAGAG
TTGGTCAAGACCAATGCGGAGCATATACGCCCGGAGCCGCGGCGATCCTGCAAGCTCCGGATGCCTCCGC
TCGAAGTAGCGCGTCTGCTGCTCCATACAAGCCAACCACGGCCTCCAGAAGAAGATGTTGGCGACCTCGT
ATTGGGAATCCCCGAACATCGCCTCGCTCCAGTCAATGACCGCTGTTATGCGGCCATTGTCCGTCAGGAC
ATTGTTGGAGCCGAAATCCGCGTGCACGAGGTGCCGGACTTCGGGGCAGTCCTCGGCCCAAAGCATCAGC
TCATCGAGAGCCTGCGCGACGGACGCACTGACGGTGTCGTCCATCACAGTTTGCCAGTGATACACATGGG
GATCAGCAATCGCGCATATGAAATCACGCCATGTAGTGTATTGACCGATTCCTTGCGGTCCGAATGGGCC
GAACCCGCTCGTCTGGCTAAGATCGGCCGCAGCGATCGCATCCATGGCCTCCGCGACCGGCTGCAGAACA
GCGGGCAGTTCGGTTTCAGGCAGGTCTTGCAACGTGACACCCTGTGCACGGCGGGAGATGCAATAGGTCA
GGCTCTCGCTGAATTCCCCAATGTCAAGCACTTCCGGAATCGGGAGCGCGGCCGATGCAAAGTGCCGATA
AACATAACGATCTTTGTAGAAACCATCGGCGCAGCTATTTACCCGCAGGACATATCCACGCCCTCCTACA
TCGAAGCTGAAAGCACGAGATTCTTCGCCCTCCGAGAGCTGCATCAGGTCGGAGACGCTGTCGAACTTTT
CGATCAGAAACTTCTCGACAGACGTCGCGGTGAGTTCAGGCTTTTTCATATCGGGGTCGTCCTCTCCAAA
TGAAATGAACTTCCTTATATAGAGGAAGGGTCTTGCGAAGGATAGTGGGATTGTGCGTCATCCCTTACGT
CAGTGGAGATATCACATCAATCCACTTGCTTTGAAGACGTGGTTGGAACGTCTTCTTTTTCCACGATGCT
CCTCGTGGGTGGGGGTCCATCTTTGGGACCACTGTCGGCAGAGGCATCTTGAACGATAGCCTTTCCTTTA
TCGCAATGATGGCATTTGTAGGTGCCACCTTCCTTTTCTACTGTCCTTTTGATGAAGTGACAGATAGCTG
GGCAATGGAATCCGAGGAGGTTTCCCGATATTACCCTTTGTTGAAAAGTCTCAATAGCCCTTTGGTCTTC
TGAGACTGTATCTTTGATATTCTTGGAGTAGACGAGAGTGTCGTGCTCCACCATGTTGACGGATCTCTAG
GACGCGTCGACGCGTCGACGCGTCGACGCGTCGACGCGTCCTAGAAGCTAATTCACTGGCCGTCGTTTTA
CAACGTCGTGACTGGGAAAACCCTGGCGTTACCCAACTTAATCGCCTTGCAGCACATCCCCCTTTCGCCA
GCTGGCGTAATAGCGAAGAGGCCCGCACCGATCGCCCTTCCCAACAGTTGCGCAGCCTGAATG
[44 nt withheld, positions 9514-9557]
C
[141 nt withheld, positions 9559-9699]
CCTTTGACGTTGGAGTCCACGTTCTTT
[37 nt withheld, positions 9727-9763]
ACCCTATCTCGGGCTATTCTTTTGATTTATAAGGGATTTTGCCGATTTCGGAACCACCATCAAACAGGAT
TTTCGCCTGCTGGGGCAAACCAGCGTGGACCGCTTGCTGCAACTCTCTCAGGGCCAGGCGGTGAAGGGCA
ATCAGCTGTTGCCCGTCTCACTGGTGAAAAGAAAAACCACCCCAGTACATTAAAAACGTCCGCAATGTGT
TATTAAGTTGTCTAAGCGTCAATTTGTTTACACCACAATATATCCTGCCACCAGCCAGCCAACAGCTCCC
CGACCGGCAGCTCGGCACAAAATCACCACTCGATACAGGCAGCCCATCAGTCCGGGACGGCGTCAGCGGG
AGAGCCGTTGTAAGGCGGCAGACTTTGCTCATGTTACCGATGCTATTCGGAAGAACGGCAACTAAGCTGC
CGGGTTTGAAACACGGATGATCTCGCGGAGGGTAGCATGTTGATTGTAACGATGACAGAGCGTTGCTGCC
TGTGATCAAATATCATCTCCCTCGCAGAGATCCGAATTATCAGCCTTCTTATTCATTTCTCGCTTAACCG
TGACAGGCTGTCGATCTTGAGAACTATGCCGACATAATAGGAAATCGCTGGATAAAGCCGCTGAGGAAGC
TGAGTGGCGCTATTTCTTTAGAAGTGAACGTTGACGATATCAACTCCCCTATCCATTGCTCACCGAATGG
TACAGGTCGGGGACCCGAAGTTCCGACTGTCGGCCTGATGCATCCCCGGCTGATCGACCCCAGATCTGGG
GCTGAGAAAGCCCAGTAAGGAAACAACTGTAGGTTCGAGTCGCGAGATCCCCCGGAACCAAAGGAAGTAG
GTTAAACCCGCTCCGATCAGGCCGAGCCACGCCAGGCCGAGAACATTGGTTCCTGTAGGCATCGGGATTG
GCGGATCAAACACTAAAGCTACTGGAACGAGCAGAAGTCCTCCGGCCGCCAGTTGCCAGGCGGTAAAGGT
GAGCAGAGGCACGGGAGGTTGCCACTTGCGGGTCAGCACGGTTCCGAACGCCATGGAAACCGCCCCCGCC
AGGCCCGCTGCGACGCCGACAGGATCTAGCGCTGCGTTTGGTGTCAACACCAACAGCGCCACGCCCGCAG
TTCCGCAAATAGCCCCCAGGACCGCCATCAATCGTATCGGGCTACCTAGCAGAGCGGCAGAGATGAACAC
GACCATCAGCGGCTGCACAGCGCCTACCGTCGCCGCGACCCCGCCCGGCAGGCGGTAGACCGAAATAAAC
AACAAGCTCCAGAATAGCGAAATATTAAGTGCGCCGAGGATGAAGATGCGCATCCACCAGATTCCCGTTG
GAATCTGTCGGACGATCATCACGAGCAATAAACCCGCCGGCAACGCCCGCAGCAGCATACCGGCGACCCC
TCGGCCTCGCTGTTCGGGCTCCACGAAAACGCCGGACAGATGCGCCTTGTGAGCGTCCTTGGGGCCGTCC
TCCTGTTTGAAGACCGACAGCCCAATGATCTCGCCGTCGATGTAGGCGCCGAATGCCACGGCATCTCGCA
ACCGTTCAGCGAACGCCTCCATGGGCTTTTTCTCCTCGTGCTCGTAAACGGACCCGAACATCTCTGGAGC
TTTCTTCAGGGCCGACAATCGGATCTCGCGGAAATCCTGCACGTCGGCCGCTCCAAGCCGTCGAATCTGA
GCCTTAATCACAATTGTCAATTTTAATCCTCTGTTTATCGGCAGTTCGTAGAGCGCGCCGTGCGTCCCGA
GCGATACTGAGCGAAGCAAGTGCGTCGAGCAGTGCCCGCTTGTTCCTGAAATGCCAGTAAAGCGCTGGCT
GCTGAACCCCCAGCCGGAACTGACCCCACAAGGCCCTAGCGTTTGCAATGCACCAGGTCATCATTGACCC
AGGCGTGTTCCACCAGGCCGCTGCCTCGCAACTCTTCGCAGGCTTCGCCGACCTGCTCGCGCCACTTCTT
CACGCGGGTGGAATCCGATCCGCACATGAGGCGGAAGGTTTCCAGCTTGAGCGGGTACGGCTCCCGGTGC
GAGCTGAAATAGTCGAACATCCGTCGGGCCGTCGGCGACAGCTTGCGGTACTTCTCCCATATGAATTTCG
TGTAGTGGTCGCCAGCAAACAGCACGACGATTTCCTCGTCGATCAGGACCTGGCAACGGGACGTTTTCTT
GCCACGGTCCAGGACGCGGAAGCGGTGCAGCAGCGACACCGATTCCAGGTGCCCAACGCGGTCGGACGTG
AAGCCCATCGCCGTCGCCTGTAGGCGCGACAGGCATTCCTCGGCCTTCGTGTAATACCGGCCATTGATCG
ACCAGCCCAGGTCCTGGCAAAGCTCGTAGAACGTGAAGGTGATCGGCTCGCCGATAGGGGTGCGCTTCGC
GTACTCCAACACCTGCTGCCACACCAGTTCGTCATCGTCGGCCCGCAGCTCGACGCCGGTGTAGGTGATC
TTCACGTCCTTGTTGACGTGGAAAATGACCTTGTTTTGCAGCGCCTCGCGCGGGATTTTCTTGTTGCGCG
TGGTGAACAGGGCAGAGCGGGCCGTGTCGTTTGGCATCGCTCGCATCGTGTCCGGCCACGGCGCAATATC
GAACAAGGAAAGCTGCATTTCCTTGATCTGCTGCTTCGTGTGTTTCAGCAACGCGGCCTGCTTGGCCTCG
CTGACCTGTTTTGCCAGGTCCTCGCCGGCGGTTTTTCGCTTCTTGGTCGTCATAGTTCCTCGCGTGTCGA
TGGTCATCGACTTCGCCAAACCTGCCGCCTCCTGTTCGAGACGACGCGAACGCTCCACGGCGGCCGATGG
CGCGGGCAGGGCAGGGGGAGCCAGTTGCACGCTGTCGCGCTCGATCTTGGCCGTAGCTTGCTGGACCATC
GAGCCGACGGACTGGAAGGTTTCGCGGGGCGCACGCATGACGGTGCGGCTTGCGATGGTTTCGGCATCCT
CGGCGGAAAACCCCGCGTCGATCAGTTCTTGCCTGTATGCCTTCCGGTCAAACGTCCGATTCATTCACCC
TCCTTGCGGGATTGCCCCGACTCACGCCGGGGCAATGTGCCCTTATTCCTGATTTGACCCGCCTGGTGCC
TTGGTGTCCAGATAATCCACCTTATCGGCAATGAAGTCGGTCCCGTAGACCGTCTGGCCGTCCTTCTCGT
ACTTGGTATTCCGAATCTTGCCCTGCACGAATACCAGCGACCCCTTGCCCAAATACTTGCCGTGGGCCTC
GGCCTGAGAGCCAAAACACTTGATGCGGAAGAAGTCGGTGCGCTCCTGCTTGTCGCCGGCATCGTTGCGC
CACATCTAGGTACTAAAACAATTCATCCAGTAAAATATAATATTTTATTTTCTCCCAATCAGGCTTGATC
CCCAGTAAGTCAAAAAATAGCTCGACATACTGTTCTTCCCCGATATCCTCCCTGATCGACCGGACGCAGA
AGGCAATGTCATACCACTTGTCCGCCCTGCCGCTTCTCCCAAGATCAATAAAGCCACTTACTTTGCCATC
TTTCACAAAGATGTTGCTGTCTCCCAGGTCGCCGTGGGAAAAGACAAGTTCCTCTTCGGGCTTTTCCGTC
TTTAAAAAATCATACAGCTCGCGCGGATCTTTAAATGGAGTGTCTTCTTCCCAGTTTTCGCAATCCACAT
CGGCCAGATCGTTATTCAGTAAGTAATCCAATTCGGCTAAGCGGCTGTCTAAGCTATTCGTATAGGGACA
ATCCGATATGTCGATGGAGTGAAAGAGCCTGATGCACTCCGCATACAGCTCGATAATCTTTTCAGGGCTT
TGTTCATCTTCATACTCTTCCGAGCAAAGGACGCCATCGGCCTCACTCATGAGCAGATTGCTCCAGCCAT
CATGCCGTTCAAAGTGCAGGACCTTTGGAACAGGCAGCTTTCCTTCCAGCCATAGCATCATGTCCTTTTC
CCGTTCCACATCATAGGTGGTCCCTTTATACCGGCTGTCCGTCATTTTTAAATATAGGTTTTCATTTTCT
CCCACCAGCTTATATACCTTAGCAGGAGACATTCCTTCCGTATCTTTTACGCAGCGGTATTTTTCGATCA
GTTTTTTCAATTCCGGTGATATTCTCATTTTAGCCATTTATTATTTCCTTCCTCTTTTCTACAGTATTTA
AAGATACCCCAAGAAGCTAATTATAACAAGACGAACTCCAATTCACTGTTCCTTGCATTCTAAAACCTTA
AATACCAGAAAACAGCTTTTTCAAAGTTGTTTTCAAAGTTGGCGTATAACATAGTATCGACGGAGCCGAT
TTTGAAACCACAATTATGGGTGATGCTGCCAACTTACTGATTTAGTGTATGATGGTGTTTTTGAGGTGCT
CCAGTGGCTTCTGTTTCTATCAGCTGTCCCTCCTGTTCAGCTACTGACGGGGTGGTGCGTAACGGCAAAA
GCACCGCCGGACATCAGCGCTATCTCTGCTCTCACTGCCGTAAAACATGGCAACTGCAGTTCACTTACAC
CGCTTCTCAACCCGGTACGCACCAGAAAATCATTGATATGGCCATGAATGGCGTTGGATGCCGGGCAACA
GCCCGCATTATGGGCGTTGGCCTCAACACGATTTTACGTCACTTAAAAAACTCAGGCCGCAGTCGGTAAC
CTCGCGCATACAGCCGGGCAGTGACGTCATCGTCTGCGCGGAAATGGACGAACAGTGGGGCTATGTCGGG
GCTAAATCGCGCCAGCGCTGGCTGTTTTACGCGTATGACAGTCTCCGGAAGACGGTTGTTGCGCACGTAT
TCGGTGAACGCACTATGGCGACGCTGGGGCGTCTTATGAGCCTGCTGTCACCCTTTGACGTGGTGATATG
GATGACGGATGGCTGGCCGCTGTATGAATCCCGCCTGAAGGGAAAGCTGCACGTAATCAGCAAGCGATAT
ACGCAGCGAATTGAGCGGCATAACCTGAATCTGAGGCAGCACCTGGCACGGCTGGGACGGAAGTCGCTGT
CGTTCTCAAAATCGGTGGAGCTGCATGACAAAGTCATCGGGCATTATCTGAACATAAAACACTATCAATA
AGTTGGAGTCATTACCCAATTATGATAGAATTTACAAGCTATAAGGTTATTGTCCTGGGTTTCAAGCATT
AGTCCATGCAAGTTTTTATGCTTTGCCCATTCTATAGATATATTGATAAGCGCGCTGCCTATGCCTTGCC
CCCTGAAATCCTTACATACGGCGATATCTTCTATATAAAAGATATATTATCTTATCAGTATTGTCAATAT
ATTCAAGGCAATCTGCCTCCTCATCCTCTTCATCCTCTTCGTCTTGGTAGCTTTTTAAATATGGCGCTTC
ATAGAGTAATTCTGTAAAGGTCCAATTCTCGTTTTCATACCTCGGTATAATCTTACCTATCACCTCAAAT
GGTTCGCTGGGTTTATCGCACCCCCGAACACGAGCACGGCACCCGCGACCACTATGCCAAGAATGCCCAA
GGTAAAAATTGCCGGCCCCGCCATGAAGTCCGTGAATGCCCCGACGGCCGAAGTGAAGGGCAGGCCGCCA
CCCAGGCCGCCGCCCTCACTGCCCGGCACCTGGTCGCTGAATGTCGATGCCAGCACCTGCGGCACGTCAA
TGCTTCCGGGCGTCGCGCTCGGGCTGATCGCCCATCCCGTTACTGCCCCGATCCCGGCAATGGCAAGGAC
TGCCAGCGCTGCCATTTTTGGGGTGAGGCCGTTCGCGGCCGAGGGGCGCAGCCCCTGGGGGGATGGGAGG
CCCGCGTTAGCGGGCCGGGAGGGTTCGAGAAGGGGGGGCACCCCCCTTCGGCGTGCGCGGTCACGCGCAC
AGGGCGCAGCCCTGGTTAAAAACAAGGTTTATAAATATTGGTTTAAAAGCAGGTTAAAAGACAGGTTAGC
GGTGGCCGAAAAACGGGCGGAAACCCTTGCAAATGCTGGATTTTCTGCCTGTGGACAGCCCCTCAAATGT
CAATAGGTGCGCCCCTCATCTGTCAGCACTCTGCCCCTCAAGTGTCAAGGATCGCGCCCCTCATCTGTCA
GTAGTCGCGCCCCTCAAGTGTCAATACCGCAGGGCACTTATCCCCAGGCTTGTCCACATCATCTGTGGGA
AACTCGCGTAAAATCAGGCGTTTTCGCCGATTTGCGAGGCTGGCCAGCTCCACGTCGCCGGCCGAAATCG
AGCCTGCCCCTCATCTGTCAACGCCGCGCCGGGTGAGTCGGCCCCTCAAGTGTCAACGTCCGCCCCTCAT
CTGTCAGTGAGGGCCAAGTTTTCCGCGAGGTATCCACAACGCCGGCGGCCGCGGTGTCTCGCACACGGCT
TCGACGGCGTTTCTGGCGCGTTTGCAGGGCCATAGACGGCCGCCAGCCCAGCGGCGAGGGCAACCAGCCC
GGTGAGCGTCGGAAAGGCGC
Features (pLannotate 1.2.2; 36 found; start..end, strand, type, name):
      3..89      -  CDS            traI (fragment): TRAI6_ECOLX - Experimental evidence at protein level: Swiss-Prot protein existence level 1. The initiation process of transfer DNA synthesis requires the interaction of at least three plasmid-specific components (TraH, I, and J) at the transfer origin resulting in the assembly of a specialised nucleoprotein complex - the relaxosome. Site- and strand-specific cleavage at the transfer origin is dependent on TraI and TraJ. From Escherichia coli.
    127..498     -  CDS            traJ: oriT-recognizing protein; traJ
    531..640     -  oriT           oriT: incP origin of transfer
    772..962     +  rep_origin     ori (fragment): high-copy-number ColE1/pMB1/pBR322/pUC origin of replication
   1321..1971    -  CDS            TetR: tetracycline resistance regulatory protein; tetR
   2077..2326    +  CDS            TcR (fragment): tetracycline efflux protein; tetA; confers resistance to tetracycline
   2436..2460    -  misc_feature   RB T-DNA repeat: right border repeat from nopaline C58 T-DNA
   2490..2508    +  misc_feature   MCS (fragment): pUC18/19 multiple cloning site
   2559..2904    +  promoter       CaMV 35S promoter: strong constitutive promoter from cauliflower mosaic virus
   2856..2902    +  promoter       minimal CaMV 35S promoter: minimal 35S promoter from cauliflower mosaic virus
   2914..2932    -  misc_feature   MCS (fragment): pUC18/19 multiple cloning site
   2943..3458    +  CDS            P19_TBSVC: Experimental evidence at protein level: Swiss-Prot protein existence level 1. Acts as a suppressor of RNA-mediated gene silencing, also known as post-transcriptional gene silencing (PTGS), a mechanism of plant viral defense that limits the accumulation of viral RNAs. Binds to short interfering RNAs (siRNAs) with high affinity. Acts as a molecular caliper to specifically select siRNAs based on the length of the duplex region of the RNA (By similarity). From Tomato bushy stunt virus (strain Cherry) (TBSV).
   3531..3707    +  polyA_signal   CaMV poly(A) signal: cauliflower mosaic virus polyadenylation signal
   4210..4551    +  promoter       CaMV 35S promoter: strong constitutive promoter from cauliflower mosaic virus
   4562..4586    +  protein_bind   attB1: mutant version of attB; recombination site for the Gateway® BP reaction BP Clonase™
   5282..6259    +  CDS            BPC6: BPC6_ARATH - Also known as BBR/BPC6. Experimental evidence at protein level: Swiss-Prot protein existence level 1. Transcriptional regulator that specifically binds to GA-rich elements (GAGA-repeats) present in regulatory sequences of genes involved in developmental processes. From Arabidopsis thaliana (Mouse-ear cress).
   6267..6291    -  protein_bind   attB2: mutant version of attB; recombination site for the Gateway® BP reaction BP Clonase™
   6320..6409    +  CDS            3xHA: three tandem HA epitope tags
   6443..6695    +  terminator     NOS terminator: nopaline synthase terminator and poly(A) signal
   7124..7376    -  terminator     NOS terminator: nopaline synthase terminator and poly(A) signal
   7400..7828    -  CDS            nos (fragment): DHNO_AGRT7 - Protein inferred from homology: Swiss-Prot protein existence level 3. From Agrobacterium tumefaciens (strain T37).
   7844..8869    -  CDS            HygR: aminoglycoside phosphotransferase from E. coli; aph(4)-Ia; confers resistance to hygromycin
   8879..9223    -  promoter       CaMV 35S promoter: strong constitutive promoter from cauliflower mosaic virus
   8880..8926    -  promoter       minimal CaMV 35S promoter: minimal 35S promoter from cauliflower mosaic virus
   9361..9516    +  CDS            lacZα (fragment) (sequence partly withheld): LacZα fragment of β-galactosidase; lacZ fragment
   9514..9814    +  rep_origin     M13 ori (fragment) (sequence partly withheld): M13 bacteriophage origin of replication; arrow indicates direction of (+) strand synthesis
   9815..9945    +  CDS            lacI (fragment): lac repressor; lacI; The lac repressor binds to the lac operator to inhibit transcription in E. coli. This inhibition can be relieved by adding lactose or isopropyl-β-D-thiogalactopyranoside (IPTG).
   9999..10023   -  misc_feature   LB T-DNA repeat: left border repeat from nopaline C58 T-DNA
  11480..11599   -  CDS            tetR (fragment): TETR1_ECOLX - Experimental evidence at protein level: Swiss-Prot protein existence level 1. TetR is the repressor of the tetracycline resistance element; its N-terminal region forms a helix-turn-helix structure and binds DNA. Binding of tetracycline to TetR reduces the repressor affinity for the tetracycline resistance gene (tetA) promoter operator sites. From Escherichia coli.
  11619..12767   -  CDS            trfA: trans-acting replication protein that binds to and activates oriV
  13066..13860   -  CDS            KanR: aminoglycoside phosphotransferase; aphA-3; confers resistance to kanamycin
  14052..14819   +  mobile_element IS1: prokaryotic transposable element IS1
  14828..14977   -  CDS            satA (fragment): STA_BACSU - Also known as yyaR. Experimental evidence at protein level: Swiss-Prot protein existence level 1. Involved in resistance to streptothricin, a broad-spectrum antibiotic produced by streptomycetes. Detoxifies streptothricin via acetylation of the beta amino group of the first beta-lysyl moiety of streptothricin. From Bacillus subtilis (strain 168).
  14976..15170   -  CDS            satA (fragment): STA_BACSU - Also known as yyaR. Experimental evidence at protein level: Swiss-Prot protein existence level 1. Involved in resistance to streptothricin, a broad-spectrum antibiotic produced by streptomycetes. Detoxifies streptothricin via acetylation of the beta amino group of the first beta-lysyl moiety of streptothricin. From Bacillus subtilis (strain 168).
  15173..15448   -  CDS            klaC (fragment): KLAC_ECOLX - Also known as telB. Protein predicted: Swiss-Prot protein existence level 4. Belongs to the kla operon, which is associated with cryptic tellurite resistance, and IncW plasmid fertility inhibition. From Escherichia coli.
  15512..16143   -  rep_origin     oriV: incP origin of replication
