[The description below was written by a language model from this plasmid's Addgene catalogue record and pLannotate feature annotations shown in this document.]
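Description:
pGWB14-LYX028 is a plant binary expression vector built on the pGWB14 backbone for Agrobacterium-mediated transient or stable expression of a Nicotiana benthamiana transcription factor (gene model Niben101Scf07465g00006.1) carrying a C-terminal HA tag. The backbone is of the broad-host-range IncP type: the annotated sequence shows oriV with its trans-acting replication protein trfA, plus oriT and traJ for mobilisation, consistent with the low copy number recorded. Kanamycin resistance (KanR) provides bacterial selection. Various backbone remnants (tetracycline resistance fragments, an IS1 element, lacZα, lacI and M13 ori fragments) are also annotated.

Between the nopaline-type right and left T-DNA borders lie three cassettes. The main one places the insert under a CaMV 35S promoter, flanked by attB1 and attB2 Gateway sites (the record lists Gibson cloning as the method used), and fuses it in frame to a 3xHA epitope followed by a NOS terminator. The annotation software matches part of the insert to Arabidopsis BPC6, a GAGA-repeat-binding transcriptional regulator, suggesting the tobacco gene belongs to the BBR/BPC family, although the catalogue entry does not say so. The depositor notes that the insert retains a native intron that is spliced out when expressed in planta. A second 35S-driven cassette, not mentioned in the catalogue fields, encodes the tomato bushy stunt virus P19 silencing suppressor with a CaMV polyadenylation signal, which would be expected to boost transient expression by limiting post-transcriptional gene silencing. The third, in reverse orientation, is a 35S-driven hygromycin resistance gene with a NOS terminator for selecting stable transformants. The HA tag allows detection or immunoprecipitation of the expressed factor.
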