Addgene plasmid #126246: pGWB14-LYX028
Purpose: With a Nicotiana benthamiana transcription factor in PGWB14 backbone, for Agrobacterium mediated transient or stable expression corresponding transcription factor fused with a C-terminal HA tag.
Depositing lab: Silin Zhong. Depositing organization: Chinese University of Hong Kong.
Backbone
  Vector backbone: pGWB14
  Vector type: Plant Expression
  Selectable markers: Hygromycin
Growth in bacteria
  Bacterial resistance: Kanamycin, 50 μg/mL
  Growth temperature: 37°C
  Growth strain: DH5alpha
  Copy number: Low Copy
Gene/Insert
  Gene/Insert name: Niben101Scf07465g00006.1
  Species: Nicotiana benthamiana
  Promoter: CaMV 35S
  Tag / fusion protein: HA (C terminal on insert)
  Cloning method: Gibson Cloning
Terms and licenses: Academic/Nonprofit Terms; Industry Terms: Not Available to Industry
Depositor comments: The insert contains a native intron and will be processed to a mature mRNA when expressed in vivo.
How to cite: pGWB14-LYX028 was a gift from Silin Zhong (Addgene plasmid # 126246 ; http://n2t.net/addgene:126246 ; RRID:Addgene_126246)
