>Addgene plasmid #126246 | pGWB14-LYX028 | depositor partial sequence | sequence record 241520 | Niben101Scf07465g00006.1
ATGCAGAATTGGGGATGCTCTCTTTATGGCATCTTAGAACGAATTAATCATGCTGGTTTAATGTGCCAAG
ATCTTCCAATAGCTTTTTCTGTCATGTGGTTGATGCAGCATCAGCCATCAATGAAGCAGATAATGGCAAT
CATGGCAGAAAGAGATGCCGCCATACAAGAGCGGAATCTGGCCCTTTCTGAAAAAAAGGCTGCCTTGGCA
GAGCGTGACATGGCTATCCTTCAGAGGGATTCAGCAATAGCAGAACGAAATAATGCAATCATGGAACGGG
ATAACGCCATTGCTACTCTTCAGTATCGGGAAAGCTCGATAAGTGGTGGTGGTCAGATTGCCCGTGGAGT
GGTAAAACACATGCACCATCCTCAACATGTACATGTACATAATCAGCCACATATGGGAGAACCTACATAT
AACCCGAGAGGCATGCACGTGAATGAATCCATACCGGTTTCTCCTGTTGCACCGGAGCCCACAAAGCCCC
GTCGGAACAAAAGAGCTAAGGAGCCAAAGGCAATGACGGGTTCCAAGAAGACTCCAAAAGCATCAAAGAA
AGTAAAAAGGGAAACTGAAGATCTTAACCAAACGACATTTGGCAAATCACAAGAGTGGAAGGGTGTACAA
GAGATGGGTGATGCAAGTGATGACCTTAATAGGCAATTAGCTGTGTCAAAACCCGATTGGAAGGATCAGG
ACCTGGGACTAAACCAAGTCGCGTTTGATGAAACAACAATGCCAGTCCCGGTTTGTTCTTGCACCGGAGT
TTTAAGACCTTGCTATAAGTGGGGAAACGGAGGTTGGCAGTCCTCGTGTTGCACGACCAATTTGTCGATG
TATCCACTACCAGCCGTTCCTAACAAGCGACATGCCAGAATTGGTGGTCGGAAAATGAGTGGTAGTGCGT
TCACCAAGCTGCTTAGTCGTCTGGCTGCAGAAGGCCATGACCTATCAAATCCAGTTGATCTCAAGAACCA
CTGGGCAAAGCATGGTACAAACCGCTACATCACCATCAAA
